Addgene plasmid #203131: Salsa-BC290-P4A2
Purpose: Expression of barcoded reporter plasmid for PRESTO-Salsa; EGFP/BC290
Depositing lab: Noah Palm. Depositing organization: Yale University. Publication: Highly multiplexed bioactivity screening reveals human and microbiota metabolome-GPCRome interactions. Chen H, Rosen CE, Gonzalez-Hernandez JA, Song D, Potempa J, Ring AM, Palm NW. Cell. 2023 Jul 6;186(14):3095-3110.e19. doi: 10.1016/j.cell.2023.05.024. Epub 2023 Jun 14. PubMed 37321219.
Backbone
  Vector backbone: pCER206
  Vector type: Mammalian Expression
Growth in bacteria
  Bacterial resistance: Ampicillin, 100 μg/mL
  Growth temperature: 37°C
  Growth strain: DH5alpha
  Copy number: High Copy
Gene/Insert
  Gene/Insert name: EGFP/BC290
  Species: Synthetic
  Insert size (bp): 730
  Promoter: Tet Response Element (TRE)
  Cloning method: Restriction Enzyme; 5′ cloning site BsrGI (not destroyed); 3′ cloning site HindIII (not destroyed)
  Sequencing primers: 5′ Custom primer (GAAGCGCGATCACATGG)
Terms and licenses: Academic/Nonprofit Terms; Industry Terms: Not Available to Industry
How to cite: Salsa-BC290-P4A2 was a gift from Noah Palm (Addgene plasmid # 203131 ; http://n2t.net/addgene:203131 ; RRID:Addgene_203131)
