[The description below was written by a language model from this plasmid's Addgene catalogue record and pLannotate feature annotations shown in this document.]
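Description:
Salsa-BC290-P4A2 is a 5.1 kb mammalian expression plasmid built on the pCER206 backbone. It is one member of a set of barcoded reporter plasmids for PRESTO-Salsa, a highly multiplexed screening platform for GPCR bioactivity. It is propagated in E. coli as a high-copy plasmid through a ColE1/pUC-type origin and selected with ampicillin via the β-lactamase gene under its own promoter. No mammalian selection marker is annotated, which suggests transient transfection. The short lacI, streptomycin phosphotransferase and SV40 large T antigen fragments in the feature table appear to be backbone remnants rather than functional genes.

The payload is a 730 bp synthetic insert, EGFP/BC290, under a tetracycline response element. The annotation shows a tetO array flanked by minimal promoters facing opposite directions, which resembles a bidirectional Tet-responsive layout. On one side, a TRE3G-type promoter fragment drives mammalian codon-optimized EGFP. The BsrGI and HindIII cloning sites place the barcode at the 3′ end of EGFP, although the barcode itself is not annotated as a feature. An SV40 poly(A) signal lies downstream of this unit but is annotated on the opposite strand. On the other side, a minimal CMV promoter faces an MCS fragment, a rabbit β-globin intron, a globin coding fragment and a β-globin poly(A) signal, with no separate annotated gene.

In TRE-based reporter designs, a tetracycline-controlled transactivator induces the promoter, so reporter transcript abundance reflects activation. Here each transcript would carry the BC290 identifier, allowing many reporters to be pooled and read out by sequencing. The record does not state which receptor BC290 is paired with or what the P4A2 designation means.
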