Features (pLannotate 1.2.2; 17 found; start..end, strand, type, name):
      2..55      +  CDS            lacI (fragment): lac repressor; lacI; The lac repressor binds to the lac operator to inhibit transcription in E. coli. This inhibition can be relieved by adding lactose or isopropyl-β-D-thiogalactopyranoside (IPTG).
    388..443     -  polyA_signal   β-globin poly(A) signal: rabbit β-globin polyadenylation signal (Gil and Proudfoot, 1987)
    518..640     -  CDS            HBB: HBB_COLGU - Experimental evidence at transcript level: Swiss-Prot protein existence level 2. Involved in oxygen transport from the lung to the various peripheral tissues. From Colobus guereza (Mantled guereza) (Eastern black-and-white colobus monkey).
    644..1216    -  intron         β-globin intron: intron from rabbit β-globin gene
   1312..1343    -  misc_feature   MCS (fragment): pUC18/19 multiple cloning site
   1437..1475    -  promoter       minimal CMV promoter: human cytomegalovirus (CMV) immediate early promoter
   1493..1708    -  protein_bind   tetracycline response element (fragment): contains seven copies of the tetracycline operator tetO tetracycline repressor TetR
   1708..1753    +  promoter       TRE3GV promoter (fragment): 3rd-generation Tet-responsive promoter that can be activated by binding of Tet-On® 3G, optimized for retroviral and lentiviral vectors
   1829..1856    +  misc_feature   MCS (fragment): pBluescript multiple cloning site
   1861..2580    +  CDS            EGFP: the original enhanced GFP (Yang et al., 1996) mammalian codon-optimized
   2591..2613    +  misc_feature   MCS (fragment): pBluescript multiple cloning site
   2627..2761    -  polyA_signal   SV40 poly(A) signal: SV40 polyadenylation signal
   2784..2867    -  CDS            large T antigen (fragment): large T antigen from SV40 (simian virus 40)
   2861..3091    -  CDS            str (fragment): STR_KLEPN - Protein inferred from homology: Swiss-Prot protein existence level 3. The aminoglycoside phosphotransferases achieve inactivation of their antibiotic substrates by phosphorylation. From Klebsiella pneumoniae.
   3210..3314    +  promoter       AmpR promoter: bla
   3315..4175    +  CDS            AmpR: β-lactamase; bla; confers resistance to ampicillin, carbenicillin, and related antibiotics
   4346..4934    +  rep_origin     ori: high-copy-number ColE1/pMB1/pBR322/pUC origin of replication
>Addgene plasmid #203131 | Salsa-BC290-P4A2 | addgene full sequence | sequence record 421474 | Addgene NGS Result
AGCGCCCAATACGCAAACCGCCTCTCCCCGCGCGTTGGCCGATTCATTAATGCAGTCGAGGGATCTCCAT
AAGAGAAGAGGGACAGCTATGACTGGGAGTAGTCAGGAGAGGAGGAAAAATCTGGCTAGTAAAACATGTA
AGGAAAATTTTAGGGATGTTAAAGAAAAAAATAACACAAAACAAAATATAAAAAAAATCTAACCTCAAGT
CAAGGCTTTTCTATGGAATAAGGAATGGACAGCAGGGGGCTGTTTCATATACTGATGACCTCTTTATAGC
CAACCTTTGTTCATGGCAGCCAGCATATGGGCATATGTTGCCAAACTCTAAACCAAATACTCATTCTGAT
GTTTTAAATGATTTGCCCTCCCATATGTCCTTCCGAGTGAGAGACACAAAAAATTCCAACACACTATTGC
AATGAAAATAAATTTCCTTTATTAGCCAGAAGTCAGATGCTCAAGGGGCTTCATGATGTCCCCATAATTT
TTGGCAGAGGGAAAAAGATCGATCTCAGTGGTATTTGTGAGCCAGGGCATTGGCCACACCAGCCACCACC
TTCTGATAGGCAGCCTGCACCTGAGGAGTGAATTCTTTGCCAAAATGATGAGACAGCACAACAACCAGCA
CGTTGCCCAGGAGCTGTAGGAAAGAGAAGAAGGCATGAACATGGTTAGCAGAGGGGCCCGGTTTGGACTC
AGAGTATTTTATCCTCATCTCAAACAGTGTATATCATTGTAACCATAAAGAGAAAGGCAGGATGATGACC
AGGGTGTAGTTGTTTCTACCAATAAGAATATTTCCACGCCAGCCAGAATTTATATGCAGAAATATTCTAC
CTTATCATTTAATTATAACAATTGTTCTCTAAAACTGTGCTGAAGTACAATATAATATACCCTGATTGCC
TTGAAAAAAAAGTGATTAGAGAAAGTACTTACAATCTGACAAATAAACAAAAGTGAATTTAAAAATTCGT
TACAAATGCAAGCTAAAGTTTAACGAAAAAGTTACAGAAAATGAAAAGAAAATAAGAGGAGACAATGGTT
GTCAACAGAGTAGAAAGTGAAAGAAACAAAATTATCATGAGGGTCCATGGTGATACAAGGGACATCTTCC
CATTCTAAACAACACCCTGAAAACTTTGCCCCCTCCATATAACATGAATTTTACAATAGCGAAAAAGAAA
GAACAATCAAGGGTCCCCAAACTCACCCTGAAGTTCTCAGCTCTAGAGATATCGTCGAGGCCGCGCTAGC
GTTTAAACTGTCGACCTTAATTAAGAGATCTGCTCGAGGCGCGTCAGCTGACTAGAGGATCCCCGGGTAC
CGAGCTCGAATTCGGGGCCGCGGAGGCTGGATCGGTCCCGGTGTCTTCTATGGAGGTCAAAACAGCGTGG
ATGGCGTCTCCAGGCGATCTGACGGTTCACTAAACGAGCTCTGCTTATATAGGCCTCCCACCGTACACGC
CTACCTCGACCCGGGTACCGAGCTCGACTTTCACTTTTCTCTATCACTGATAGGGAGTGGTAAACTCGAC
TTTCACTTTTCTCTATCACTGATAGGGAGTGGTAAACTCGACTTTCACTTTTCTCTATCACTGATAGGGA
GTGGTAAACTCGACTTTCACTTTTCTCTATCACTGATAGGGAGTGGTAAACTCGACTTTCACTTTTCTCT
ATCACTGATAGGGAGTGGTAAACTCGACCTATATAAGCAGAGCTCGTTTAGTGAACCGTCAGATCGCCTG
GAGACGCCATCCACGCTGTTTTGACCTCCATAGAAGACACCGGGACCGATCCAGCCTCCGCGGCCCCGAA
TTCCTGCAGCGGCCGCTCTAGAACTAGTGGATCCCCGCGGATGGTGAGCAAGGGCGAGGAGCTGTTCACC
GGGGTGGTGCCCATCCTGGTCGAGCTGGACGGCGACGTAAACGGCCACAAGTTCAGCGTGTCCGGCGAGG
GCGAGGGCGATGCCACCTACGGCAAGCTGACCCTGAAGTTCATCTGCACCACCGGCAAGCTGCCCGTGCC
CTGGCCCACCCTCGTGACCACCCTGACCTACGGCGTGCAGTGCTTCAGCCGCTACCCCGACCACATGAAG
CAGCACGACTTCTTCAAGTCCGCCATGCCCGAAGGCTACGTCCAGGAGCGCACCATCTTCTTCAAGGACG
ACGGCAACTACAAGACCCGCGCCGAGGTGAAGTTCGAGGGCGACACCCTGGTGAACCGCATCGAGCTGAA
GGGCATCGACTTCAAGGAGGACGGCAACATCCTGGGGCACAAGCTGGAGTACAACTACAACAGCCACAAC
GTCTATATCATGGCCGACAAGCAGAAGAACGGCATCAAGGTGAACTTCAAGATCCGCCACAACATCGAGG
ACGGCAGCGTGCAGCTCGCCGACCACTACCAGCAGAACACCCCCATCGGCGACGGCCCCGTGCTGCTGCC
CGACAACCACTACCTGAGCACCCAGTCCGCCCTGAGCAAAGACCCCAACGAGAAGCGCGATCACATGGTC
CTGCTGGAGTTCGTGACCGCCGCCGGGATCACTCTCGGCATGGACGAGCTGTACAAGTAAATGCATGGTC
GAATTCGATATCAAGCTTGTCGACCTAGTTCTAGAGGATCCAGACATGATAAGATACATTGATGAGTTTG
GACAAACCACAACTAGAATGCAGTGAAAAAAATGCTTTATTTGTGAAATTTGTGATGCTATTGCTTTATT
TGTAACCATTATAAGCTGCAATAAACAAGTTAACAACAACAATTGCATTCATTTTATGTTTCAGGTTCAG
GGGGAGGTGTGGGAGGTTTTTTAAAGCAAGTAAAACCTCTACAAATGTGGTATGGCTGATTATGATCCTG
CAAGCCTCGTCGTCCTGGCCGGACCACGCTATCTGTGCAAGGTCCCCGGCCCCGGACGCGCGCTCCATGA
GCAGAGCGCCCGCCGCCGAGGCGAAGACTCGGGCGGCGCCCTGCCCGTCCCACCAGGTCAACAGGCGGTA
ACCGGCCTCTTCATCGGGAATGCGCGCGACCTTCAGCATCGCCGGCATGTCCCCCTGGCGGACGGGAAGT
ATCCAGCTCGACCAAGCTGGCCGCGTCGAGTGAAGACGAAAGGGCCTCGTGATACGCCTATTTTTATAGG
TTAATGTCATGATAATAATGGTTTCTTAGACGTCAGGTGGCACTTTTCGGGGAAATGTGCGCGGAACCCC
TATTTGTTTATTTTTCTAAATACATTCAAATATGTATCCGCTCATGAGACAATAACCCTGATAAATGCTT
CAATAATATTGAAAAAGGAAGAGTATGAGTATTCAACATTTCCGTGTCGCCCTTATTCCCTTTTTTGCGG
CATTTTGCCTTCCTGTTTTTGCTCACCCAGAAACGCTGGTGAAAGTAAAAGATGCTGAAGATCAGTTGGG
TGCACGAGTGGGTTACATCGAACTGGATCTCAACAGCGGTAAGATCCTTGAGAGTTTTCGCCCCGAAGAA
CGTTTTCCAATGATGAGCACTTTTAAAGTTCTGCTATGTGGCGCGGTATTATCCCGTGTTGACGCCGGGC
AAGAGCAACTCGGTCGCCGCATACACTATTCTCAGAATGACTTGGTTGAGTACTCACCAGTCACAGAAAA
GCATCTTACGGATGGCATGACAGTAAGAGAATTATGCAGTGCTGCCATAACCATGAGTGATAACACTGCG
GCCAACTTACTTCTGACAACGATCGGAGGACCGAAGGAGCTAACCGCTTTTTTGCACAACATGGGGGATC
ATGTAACTCGCCTTGATCGTTGGGAACCGGAGCTGAATGAAGCCATACCAAACGACGAGCGTGACACCAC
GATGCCTGTAGCAATGGCAACAACGTTGCGCAAACTATTAACTGGCGAACTACTTACTCTAGCTTCCCGG
CAACAATTAATAGACTGGATGGAGGCGGATAAAGTTGCAGGACCACTTCTGCGCTCGGCCCTTCCGGCTG
GCTGGTTTATTGCTGATAAATCTGGAGCCGGTGAGCGTGGGTCTCGCGGTATCATTGCAGCACTGGGGCC
AGATGGTAAGCCCTCCCGTATCGTAGTTATCTACACGACGGGGAGTCAGGCAACTATGGATGAACGAAAT
AGACAGATCGCTGAGATAGGTGCCTCACTGATTAAGCATTGGTAACTGTCAGACCAAGTTTACTCATATA
TACTTTAGATTGATTTAAAACTTCATTTTTAATTTAAAAGGATCTAGGTGAAGATCCTTTTTGATAATCT
CATGACCAAAATCCCTTAACGTGAGTTTTCGTTCCACTGAGCGTCAGACCCCGTAGAAAAGATCAAAGGA
TCTTCTTGAGATCCTTTTTTTCTGCGCGTAATCTGCTGCTTGCAAACAAAAAAACCACCGCTACCAGCGG
TGGTTTGTTTGCCGGATCAAGAGCTACCAACTCTTTTTCCGAAGGTAACTGGCTTCAGCAGAGCGCAGAT
ACCAAATACTGTTCTTCTAGTGTAGCCGTAGTTAGGCCACCACTTCAAGAACTCTGTAGCACCGCCTACA
TACCTCGCTCTGCTAATCCTGTTACCAGTGGCTGCTGCCAGTGGCGATAAGTCGTGTCTTACCGGGTTGG
ACTCAAGACGATAGTTACCGGATAAGGCGCAGCGGTCGGGCTGAACGGGGGGTTCGTGCACACAGCCCAG
CTTGGAGCGAACGACCTACACCGAACTGAGATACCTACAGCGTGAGCTATGAGAAAGCGCCACGCTTCCC
GAAGGGAGAAAGGCGGACAGGTATCCGGTAAGCGGCAGGGTCGGAACAGGAGAGCGCACGAGGGAGCTTC
CAGGGGGAAACGCCTGGTATCTTTATAGTCCTGTCGGGTTTCGCCACCTCTGACTTGAGCGTCGATTTTT
GTGATGCTCGTCAGGGGGGCGGAGCCTATGGAAAAACGCCAGCAACGCGGCCTTTTTACGGTTCCTGGCC
TTTTGCTGGCCTTTTGCTCACATGTTCTTTCCTGCGTTATCCCCTGATTCTGTGGATAACCGTATTACCG
CCTTTGAGTGAGCTGATACCGCTCGCCGCAGCCGAACGACCGAGCGCAGCGAGTCAGTGAGCGAGGAAGC
GGAAG
