>Addgene plasmid #203131 | Salsa-BC290-P4A2 | depositor partial sequence | sequence record 394004 | BC290
ATGCATGGTC
